>Addgene plasmid #228157 | SP_C1 | addgene full sequence | sequence record 451731 | Addgene NGS Result
TCGGTCTCATATGTTCGCCTTTTATTTCTTGACAGCGTGCATAAGCCTAAAAGGCGTTTTCGGGGCCCCT
TGAGACCAGACCAATAAAAAACGCCCGGCGGCAACCGAGCGTTCTGAACAAATCCAGATGGAGTTCTGAG
GTCATTACTGGATCTATCAACAGGAGTCCAAGCGAGCTCGATATCAAATTACGCCCCGCCCTGCCACTCA
TCGCAGTACTGTTGTAATTCATTAAGCATTCTGCCGACATGGAAGCCATCACAAACGGCATGATGAACCT
GAATCGCCAGCGGCATCAGCACCTTGTCGCCTTGCGTATAATATTTGCCCATGGTGAAAACGGGGGCGAA
GAAGTTGTCCATATTGGCCACGTTTAAATCAAAACTGGTGAAACTCACCCAGGGATTGGCTGAAACGAAA
AACATATTCTCAATAAACCCTTTAGGGAAATAGGCCAGGTTTTCACCGTAACACGCCACATCTTGCGAAT
ATATGTGTAGAAACTGCCGGAAATCGTCGTGGTATTCACTCCAGAGCGATGAAAACGTTTCAGTTTGCTC
ATGGAAAACGGTGTAACAAGGGTGAACACTATCCCATATCACCAGCTCACCGTCTTTCATTGCCATACGA
AATTCCGGATGAGCATTCATCAGGCGGGCAAGAATGTGAATAAAGGCCGGATAAAACTTGTGCTTATTTT
TCTTTACGGTCTTTAAAAAGGCCGTAATATCCAGCTGAACGGTCTGGTTATAGGTACATTGAGCAACTGA
CTGAAATGCCTCAAAATGTTCTTTACGATGCCATTGGGATATATCAACGGTGGTATATCCAGTGATTTTT
TTCTCCATTTTAGCTTCCTTAGCTCCTGAAAATCTCGATAACTCAAAAAATACGCCCGGTAGTGATCTTA
TTTCATTATGGTGAAAGTTGGAACCTCTTACGTGCCCGATCAATCATGACCAAAATCCCTTAACGTGAGT
TTTCGTTCCACTGAGCGTCAGACCCCGTAGAAAAGATCAAAGGATCTTCTTGAGATCCTTTTTTTCTGCG
CGTAATCTGCTGCTTGCAAACAAAAAAACCACCGCTACCAGCGGTGGTTTGTTTGCCGGATCAAGAGCTA
CCAACTCTTTTTCCGAAGGTAACTGGCTTCAGCAGAGCGCAGATACCAAATACTGTTCTTCTAGTGTAGC
CGTAGTTAGGCCACCACTTCAAGAACTCTGTAGCACCGCCTACATACCTCGCTCTGCTAATCCTGTTACC
AGTGGCTGCTGCCAGTGGCGATAAGTCGTGTCTTACCGGGTTGGACTCAAGACGATAGTTACCGGATAAG
GCGCAGCGGTCGGGCTGAACGGGGGGTTCGTGCACACAGCCCAGCTTGGAGCGAACGACCTACACCGAAC
TGAGATACCTACAGCGTGAGCTATGAGAAAGCGCCACGCTTCCCGAAGGGAGAAAGGCGGACAGGTATCC
GGTAAGCGGCAGGGTCGGAACAGGAGAGCGCACGAGGGAGCTTCCAGGGGGAAACGCCTGGTATCTTTAT
AGTCCTGTCGGGTTTCGCCACCTCTGACTTGAGCGTCGATTTTTGTGATGCTCGTCAGGGGGGCGGAGCC
TATGGAAAAACGCCAGCAACGCGGCCTTTTTACGGTTCCTGGCCTTTTGCTGGCCTTTTGCTCACATGTT
CTTTCCTGCGTTATCCCCTGATTCTGTGGATAACCGTAG
Features (pLannotate 1.2.2; 5 found; start..end, strand, type, name):
     11..64      +  CDS            MEL1 (fragment): MEL1_YEASX - Experimental evidence at protein level: Swiss-Prot protein existence level 1. From Saccharomyces cerevisiae (Baker's yeast).
     84..118     -  terminator     lambda t0 terminator: minimal transcription terminator from phage lambda (Scholtissek and Grosse, 1987)
    192..848     -  CDS            cat: CAT_ECOLX - Experimental evidence at protein level: Swiss-Prot protein existence level 1. This enzyme is an effector of chloramphenicol resistance in bacteria. From Escherichia coli. This protein is used as a marker in many commonly used cloning vectors, such as pACYC184.
    849..946     -  promoter       cat promoter: promoter of the E. coli cat gene encoding chloramphenicol acetyltransferase
   1030..1618    +  rep_origin     ori: high-copy-number ColE1/pMB1/pBR322/pUC origin of replication
