[The description below was written by a language model from this plasmid's Addgene catalogue record and pLannotate feature annotations shown in this document.]
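Description:
SP_C1 is a small (about 1.7 kb) synthetic-biology part plasmid built on the pYTK001 entry vector of the MoClo Yeast Toolkit. It is an E. coli storage and donor plasmid rather than an expression vector. It replicates from a high-copy ColE1/pUC-type origin and is selected with chloramphenicol through a cat (chloramphenicol acetyltransferase) gene driven by its native promoter. A lambda t0 terminator lies next to the resistance cassette. The feature table shows no yeast origin, yeast marker, promoter or terminator, which fits its role as a single-part carrier.

The payload is a short coding fragment for the secretion signal peptide of the S. cerevisiae alpha-galactosidase gene MEL6, recorded as residues 0–18 of the UniProt entry and codon-optimised for budding yeast. The automated annotation labels this 54-nt segment as a MEL1 fragment; this probably reflects sequence similarity between the MEL family proteins, and the catalogue identifies it as MEL6. According to the record, BsaI sites allow the part to be released in Golden Gate reactions, although these sites are not annotated in the feature table. The depositor classes it as a "3a*" part, a variant of the toolkit's N-terminal coding-sequence position, so that it can be fused in frame upstream of a protein of interest.

The part is intended for combinatorial Golden Gate assembly with other toolkit components, where different signal peptides are combined with other parts to build expression cassettes. These cassettes are used to test and optimise how efficiently recombinant proteins are directed into the yeast secretory pathway.
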