Addgene plasmid #228157: SP_C1
Purpose: Plasmid contains the secretion signal peptide sequence of the yeast MEL6 gene for use in Combinatorial Golden Gate Assembly (BsaI restriction sites).
Depositing lab: Joseph Brock. Depositing organization: Australian National University. Publication: High-throughput optimisation of protein secretion in yeast via an engineered biosensor. Cleaver A, Luo R, Smith OB, Murphy L, Schwessinger B, Brock J. Trends Biotechnol. 2025 Apr;43(4):838-867. doi: 10.1016/j.tibtech.2024.11.010. Epub 2024 Dec 13. PubMed 39674781.
Backbone
  Vector backbone: pYTK001
  Backbone manufacturer: John Dueber, Addgene plasmid #65108
  Vector type: Synthetic Biology
Growth in bacteria
  Bacterial resistance: Chloramphenicol, 25 μg/mL
  Growth temperature: 37°C
  Growth strain: DH5alpha
  Copy number: High Copy
Gene/Insert
  Gene/Insert name: sp_P41947_MEL6_YEASX:0-18 (alt name: Uniprot: P41947)
  Species: S. cerevisiae (budding yeast)
  Cloning method: Golden Gate
Terms and licenses: Academic/Nonprofit Terms; Industry Terms: Not Available to Industry
Depositor comments: Signal peptides direct recombinant protein secretion in yeast. Codon optimised for expression in S. cerevisiae. This part is designed for use with components from the MoClo Yeast Toolkit (Lee et al. 2015). This insert is a 3a* component, see Williams et al. 2024 for more detail.
How to cite: SP_C1 was a gift from Joseph Brock (Addgene plasmid # 228157 ; http://n2t.net/addgene:228157 ; RRID:Addgene_228157)
